>Addgene plasmid #25796 | pGEM mGata3 | addgene partial sequence | sequence record 31811 | 25796 with T7
CTCCTCTAGACTCGAGGATTCCAACTATCCCGCAAAGATTTTTCTTTCCTCCCTAAACCCTCCTTTTTGC
TCTCCTTTTCTATACCCTTAACTGCAAACAAACCATTAAACGACCCCTCTCCTGGGCCTCCGACGGCAGG
AGTCCGCGGACCTCCCAGGCCGACAGCCCTCCCTCTACCCGCGAGGGTTCCGGGCCGGGCGAGAGGGCGC
GAGCACAGCCGAGGACATGGAGGTGACTGCGGACCAGCCGCGCTGGGTGAGCCACCATCACCCCGCGGTC
CTCAACGGTCAGCACCCAGACACGCACCACCCGGGCCTCGGCCATTCGTACATGGAAGCTCAGTATCCGC
TGACGGAAGAGGTGGACGTACTTTTTAACATCGATGGTCAAGGCAACCACGTCCCGTCCTACTACGGAAA
CTCCGTCAGGGCTACGGTGCAGAGGTATCCTCCGACCCACCACGGGAGCCAGGTATGCCGCCCGCCTCTG
CTGCACGGATCTCTGCCCTGGCTGGATGGCGGCAAAGCCCTGAGCAGCCACCACACCGCCTCGCCCTGGA
ACCTCAGCCCCTTCTCCAAGACGTCCATCCACCACGGCTCTCCGGGGCCTCTGTCCGTTTACCCTCCGGC
TTCATCCTCTTCTCTGGCGGCCGGCCACTCCAGTCCTCATCTCTTCACCTTCCCGCCCACCCCGCCGAAA
GACGTCTCCCCAGACCCGTCGCTGTCCACCCCGGGATCCGCCGGGTCGGCCAGGCAAGATGAGAAAGAGT
GCCTCAAGTATCAGGTGCAGCTGCCAGATAGCATGAAGCTGGAGACGTCTCACTCTCGAGGCAGCATGAC
CACCCTGGGTGGGGCCTCATCCTCAGCCCACCACCCCATTACCACCTATCCGCCCTATGTGCCCGAGTAC
AGCTCTGG
