[The description below was written by a language model from this plasmid's Addgene catalogue record.]
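Description:
pGEM mGata3 is a bacterial cloning plasmid carrying a mouse Gata3 cDNA in the Promega pGEM-7Zf(+) backbone. The vector of about 3 kb is maintained at high copy in E. coli under ampicillin selection. The catalogue lists it as a bacterial expression vector, but pGEM-series phagemids are general-purpose cloning and in vitro transcription vectors. They typically combine a pUC-type origin, an f1 origin for single-stranded DNA rescue, and a polylinker flanked by opposing T7 and SP6 phage RNA polymerase promoters. No feature table accompanies this record, so these backbone elements are inferred from the named vector rather than from annotation. The listing of T7 and SP6 as the 5′ and 3′ sequencing primers is consistent with that layout.

The insert is a fragment of roughly 2 kb from the Mus musculus Gata3 gene, which encodes the zinc-finger transcription factor GATA-3. It was cloned into a single EcoRI site, and the site is preserved at both ends, so the fragment can be released intact by EcoRI digestion. Cloning through one site is non-directional. The primer assignment suggests the 5′ end of the insert lies toward T7, but the record does not state the orientation explicitly. It also lists no tags, fusions or mutations, and does not say how much of the insert is coding sequence versus untranslated region.

The associated work concerns murine and human T-lymphocyte GATA-3 factors acting through a regulatory element in the T-cell receptor delta enhancer. The plasmid therefore serves as a source clone for the mouse Gata3 cDNA. Likely uses include subcloning into expression vectors, sequencing, and in vitro synthesis of sense or antisense RNA from the flanking phage promoters, for translation or as hybridization probes.
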