Addgene plasmid #25796: pGEM mGata3
Depositing lab: Douglas Engel. Depositing organization: University of Michigan. Publication: Murine and human T-lymphocyte GATA-3 factors mediate transcription through a cis-regulatory element within the human T-cell receptor delta gene enhancer. Ko LJ, Yamamoto M, Leonard MW, George KM, Ting P, Engel JD. Mol Cell Biol. 1991 May . 11(5):2778-84. PubMed 2017177.
Backbone
  Vector backbone: pGEM-7zf(+)
  Backbone manufacturer: Promega
  Backbone size w/o insert (bp): 2997
  Vector type: Bacterial Expression
Growth in bacteria
  Bacterial resistance: Ampicillin, 100 μg/mL
  Growth temperature: 37°C
  Growth strain: DH5alpha
  Copy number: High Copy
Gene/Insert
  Gene/Insert name: Gata3
  Species: M. musculus (mouse)
  Insert size (bp): 2015
  Entrez Gene: Gata3 (a.k.a. Gata-3, jal)
  Cloning method: Restriction Enzyme; 5′ cloning site EcoRI (not destroyed); 3′ cloning site EcoRI (not destroyed)
  Sequencing primers: 5′ T7; 3′ SP6
Terms and licenses: Academic/Nonprofit Terms; Industry Terms: Not Available to Industry
How to cite: pGEM mGata3 was a gift from Douglas Engel (Addgene plasmid # 25796 ; http://n2t.net/addgene:25796 ; RRID:Addgene_25796)
